Addgene plasmid #45438: pBbA5k-EPL101
Depositing lab: Aindrila Mukhopadhyay. Depositing organization: Lawrence Berkeley National Laboratory. Publication: Engineering microbial biofuel tolerance and export using efflux pumps. Dunlop MJ, Dossani ZY, Szmidt HL, Chu HC, Lee TS, Keasling JD, Hadi MZ, Mukhopadhyay A. Mol Syst Biol. 2011 May 10;7:487. doi: 10.1038/msb.2011.21. PubMed 21556065.
Backbone
  Vector backbone: pBbA5k
  Vector type: Synthetic Biology
Growth in bacteria
  Bacterial resistance: Kanamycin, 50 μg/mL
  Growth temperature: 37°C
  Growth strain: DH1 with AcrAB knocked out
  Copy number: Low Copy
Gene/Insert
  Gene/Insert name: Shal_1195
  Species: Synthetic
  Insert size (bp): 4487
  Promoter: LacUV5
  Tag / fusion protein: His (C terminal on insert)
  Cloning method: Ligation Independent Cloning
  Sequencing primers: 5′ CAA AAG ATC TTT TAA GAA GGA GAT ATA CAT ATG GCC GGT TCA TCA GTT TCA AA; 3′ CAG TGG TGA TGG TGA TGA TGG TGA CTC GCT TCT TTC GGC TCT TGC
Resource information
  A portion of this plasmid was derived from a plasmid made by: DSM 17350
Terms and licenses: Academic/Nonprofit Terms; Industry Terms: Not Available to Industry
Depositor comments: Please note that this plasmid may require a unique bacterial strain, so make sure to confirm that you can also obtain the appropriate growth strain. Please contact us or contact our distributors if you have any questions.
How to cite: pBbA5k-EPL101 was a gift from Aindrila Mukhopadhyay (Addgene plasmid # 45438 ; http://n2t.net/addgene:45438 ; RRID:Addgene_45438)
