[The description below was written by a language model from this plasmid's Addgene catalogue record.]
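Description:
pBbA5k-EPL101 is a bacterial expression plasmid built on the pBbA5k backbone, catalogued as a synthetic-biology vector for use in Escherichia coli. It is selected with kanamycin and maintained at low copy number. In the BglBrick vector naming scheme the "A", "5" and "k" designations conventionally indicate a p15A origin, a lacUV5 promoter and kanamycin resistance, which is consistent with the recorded promoter, marker and copy number, although the record does not itself name the origin of replication. No feature table is provided, so other backbone elements such as a repressor gene or terminators cannot be confirmed here.

The insert, about 4.5 kb, is listed under the locus name Shal_1195 and is placed under the IPTG-inducible LacUV5 promoter, a lac promoter variant with reduced sensitivity to catabolite repression. It carries a C-terminal His tag, useful for detection or affinity purification, and was introduced by ligation-independent cloning. The species field reads "Synthetic", while a separate note indicates that part of the plasmid derives from material of a culture-collection strain; the record does not name the source organism or describe the encoded product. The associated publication concerns engineering microbial biofuel tolerance and export with efflux pumps, so the insert is presumably one candidate pump from that collection. This fits the recorded propagation host, a DH1 strain with the native AcrAB efflux system deleted, which gives a background in which the contribution of a heterologously expressed pump to solvent or biofuel tolerance can be assessed without interference from the host's main pump. The depositor notes that this specialised strain may be needed.
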