>Addgene plasmid #45438 | pBbA5k-EPL101 | addgene partial sequence | sequence record 66230 | pBbA5c-3 5'-CGTTTTATTTGATGCCTGG-3'
TGGTGATGGTGATGATGGTGACTCGCTTCTTTCGGCTCTTGCTCCTGAGGTTGCTCGGACTCTTTAGGCA
AGCCTTTCGCCTTTTCACGCATTTTTTGCATGATTACGTAAAACACTGGTACCAGCAGGGTACCTACGAT
AGTGGCCGCTAACATACCGCCAAACACCGAGTAACCAAGGGCACGGCGACTCCCCGCCCCCGCGCCTGTA
GCGATAACTAAAGGCAACACCCCCAATAGGAAAGAAAAAGCCGTCATCAGCACCGCACGAAAACGCAGCC
TTGCCGCCGTCTGCGCAGCGTCAAGGATACTCTTACCCTCTTCGTGCAATTGTTTAGCAAACTCAACAAT
CAAGATGGCATTCTTACAGGCGAGGCCGATAAGCAGCACCAGACCAATCTGGGCATAGAGGTTTAAATCC
GACCCAACGAGCAAGATGTTGAGAAATGCCCCCAGTACCGCAATAGGTACTGCGAGAATAACGGCAAATG
GAATCGTCCAACTCTCGTACTGCGCCACTAAGAACAGGTAAGTAAACACTAATGCCAACGAGAAAATAAG
CGGCGCTAGATTACCCGCTTTGATCTCTTGATAGGTTTGCCCTGTCCACTCGAAGGTATATCCTGCCGGA
AGTGATTCATTGGCAGCACGCTCCATCGCAGTAATTGCATCACCCGAACTAAAGCCGGGAGCGGGGAAGC
CATTGATAGTTGTGGAACTAAACATGTTGTAGTTATTCATCACGTCAGGCCCCAAAATTGGCGTCACTGT
CACCAAAGTACTTAATGGCACCATCTCACCGGTGTTAGAGCGGACGTAGAAGCGCGAGATATCTC
