LOCUS       Exported 8142 bp ds-DNA circular SYN 13-MAY-2021
DEFINITION  synthetic circular DNA
ACCESSION   .
VERSION     .
KEYWORDS    pBbA5k-EPL101
SOURCE      synthetic DNA construct
  ORGANISM  synthetic DNA construct
REFERENCE   1 (bases 1 to 8142)
  AUTHORS   Dunlop MJ, Dossani ZY, Szmidt HL, Chu HC, Lee TS, Keasling JD, Hadi
            MZ, Mukhopadhyay A
  TITLE     Engineering microbial biofuel tolerance and export using efflux
            pumps.
  JOURNAL   Mol Syst Biol. 2011 May 10;7:487. doi: 10.1038/msb.2011.21.
  PUBMED    21556065
REFERENCE   2 (bases 1 to 8142)
  AUTHORS   .
  TITLE     Direct Submission
  JOURNAL   Exported May 13, 2021 from SnapGene Server 1.1.58
            http://www.snapgene.com
FEATURES             Location/Qualifiers
     source          1..8142
                     /organism="synthetic DNA construct"
                     /mol_type="other DNA"
     CDS             4482..4502
                     /codon_start=1
                     /product="6xHis affinity tag"
                     /label=7xHis
                     /translation="HHHHHHH"
     terminator      4538..4609
                     /label=rrnB T1 terminator
                     /note="transcription terminator T1 from the E. coli rrnB
                     gene"
     terminator      4625..4652
                     /label=T7Te terminator
                     /note="phage T7 early transcription terminator"
     primer_bind     complement(4680..4697)
                     /label=L4440
                     /note="L4440 vector, forward primer"
     rep_origin      complement(4814..5359)
                     /direction=LEFT
                     /label=p15A ori
                     /note="Plasmids containing the medium-copy-number p15A
                     origin of replication can be propagated in E. coli cells
                     that contain a second plasmid with the ColE1 origin. "
     primer_bind     complement(4894..4913)
                     /label=pBR322ori-F
                     /note="pBR322 origin, forward primer"
     terminator      5473..5567
                     /label=lambda t0 terminator
                     /note="transcription terminator from phage lambda"
     CDS             complement(5598..6392)
                     /codon_start=1
                     /gene="aph(3')-II (or nptII)"
                     /product="aminoglycoside phosphotransferase from Tn5"
                     /label=NeoR/KanR
                     /note="confers resistance to neomycin, kanamycin, and G418
                     (Geneticin(R))"
                     /translation="MIEQDGLHAGSPAAWVERLFGYDWAQQTIGCSDAAVFRLSAQGRP
                     VLFVKTDLSGALNELQDEAARLSWLATTGVPCAAVLDVVTEAGRDWLLLGEVPGQDLLS
                     SHLAPAEKVSIMADAMRRLHTLDPATCPFDHQAKHRIERARTRMEAGLVDQDDLDEEHQ
                     GLAPAELFARLKARMPDGEDLVVTHGDACLPNIMVENGRFSGFIDCGRLGVADRYQDIA
                     LATRDIAEELGGEWADRFLVLYGIAAPDSQRIAFYRLLDEFF"
     primer_bind     complement(5709..5728)
                     /label=Neo-F
                     /note="Neomycin resistance gene, forward primer"
     primer_bind     6319..6338
                     /label=Neo-R
                     /note="Neomycin resistance gene, reverse primer"
     CDS             complement(6577..7659)
                     /codon_start=1
                     /gene="lacI"
                     /product="lac repressor"
                     /label=lacI
                     /note="The lac repressor binds to the lac operator to
                     inhibit transcription in E. coli. This inhibition can be
                     relieved by adding lactose or
                     isopropyl-beta-D-thiogalactopyranoside (IPTG)."
                     /translation="MKPVTLYDVAEYAGVSYQTVSRVVNQASHVSAKTREKVEAAMAEL
                     NYIPNRVAQQLAGKQSLLIGVATSSLALHAPSQIVAAIKSRADQLGASVVVSMVERSGV
                     EACKAAVHNLLAQRVSGLIINYPLDDQDAIAVEAACTNVPALFLDVSDQTPINSIIFSH
                     EDGTRLGVEHLVALGHQQIALLAGPLSSVSARLRLAGWHKYLTRNQIQPIAEREGDWSA
                     MSGFQQTMQMLNEGIVPTAMLVANDQMALGAMRAITESGLRVGADISVVGYDDTEDSSC
                     YIPPLTTIKQDFRLLGQTSVDRLLQLSQGQAVKGNQLLPVSLVKRKTTLAPNTQTASPR
                     ALADSLMQLARQVSRLESGQ"
     primer_bind     7621..7640
                     /label=LacI-R
                     /note="LacI, reverse primer"
     promoter        complement(7660..7737)
                     /gene="lacI"
                     /label=lacI promoter
     primer_bind     7943..7962
                     /label=pBRrevBam
                     /note="pBR322 vectors, tet region, downstream of BamHI,
                     reverse primer"
     promoter        8048..8078
                     /label=lac UV5 promoter
                     /note="E. coli lac promoter with an ""up"" mutation"
     protein_bind    8086..8102
                     /label=lac operator
                     /bound_moiety="lac repressor encoded by lacI"
                     /note="The lac repressor binds to the lac operator to
                     inhibit transcription in E. coli. This inhibition can be
                     relieved by adding lactose or
                     isopropyl-beta-D-thiogalactopyranoside (IPTG)."
ORIGIN
        1 atggccggtt catcagtttc aaaaattaag ttgtggatgt tagtttttag cgccacggca
       61 atgtcagcct gtggtgatgc gccagcaccg caacaagcta tgctgccaag cgttattgtc
      121 aacacagctc atacagagct gatcacgccc aaatctgaaa ttgtcggccg tacacaggca
      181 tctgaagatg tgattatcaa gtcgcaaatt catggccagt tgctcaaacg tactttcgtt
      241 gaaggtgatg atattaccgc tggcgatcta ttgtttgaaa tcgatccatc tacttataaa
      301 gctgagttag cacagcaaaa tgcagtatta aagcaagctg ttgcatcaag ggatgtggcg
      361 gtgatgaact gggaacgtgg acgccgatta ttgcctgatg gcatgatcag tgcgcaggat
      421 atggatgagc taactagccg taaactcacc actgccgcag gagtcgtaca agccgaagcc
      481 gccgtgcaag ctgcagagct gcaattaagt tataccaagg tatatgcgcc aatatcaggc
      541 cggatcagtc actcaaaggt gagtaccggt gatatcatta caccacaatc agaaatggca
      601 agcctagtgc agcttcagcc tatgtgggta agctttcaag ttgcagaaaa aaagctgatt
      661 tcagcccaac aaaacttttc taaggctgtc gaaaaagacg ttaaaattac cgatattgtc
      721 atgcgccttc gtctaccgaa cggcaccatg tttgatgagg ttggttatat cgactttatt
      781 ggtaaccgag tcgatgccgc aacaggtacc ttgcctgttc gcgctacatt taaaaatgat
      841 gacaagctga tgcttccagg cttgtttgtc actctagtga ttgaatcccc cattactgaa
      901 aatgcactac ttattcctca agctgcggtg caggaagatc aacaaggccg tttcgtgatg
      961 gtgcttaatg atcaagatga agtacagaaa cgtatcgtcg aactgggcga ccgtttcggt
     1021 gttgagtggc gtgtgctcag tggtctagag gatggtgaac gcattgtggt ggaggggtta
     1081 cagaaaattc gtccaggtat gaaagtgaac ccagtagagc aagaagtggt gcctttcaaa
     1141 gaagatgaaa aatcatagtc ggagcagtca agatgaatga gttttttatt agagctgaag
     1201 acctaagttt ccccgttttg gctaagcctt tgtataacga ggaatgtcat gatgagtaag
     1261 ttttttatta gaacagaagc tctaagtttg ctggttgtga ctaagccttt gttgaacagg
     1321 ggaatgtcat gattagtgat ttttttatta ataggcctaa gtttgccttt gttatctcaa
     1381 ccgttttgac cttggttggc ttgatcgcta ttccagtgtt atcggtttca gaatttccag
     1441 aaattgcgcc acctcaggtg agcgtttcaa ctagttactc tggtgccagc gccgatattg
     1501 ttaaagacac catagcgcaa ccattagaag ccgaagttaa cggcgtcgaa ggcatgctgt
     1561 atatggagtc aaaaagtgct aacgacggta gctactcgct aaatgtgacc tttgaggttg
     1621 gtaccgatgc cgatatggct caggtgaagg tacaaaaccg agtgcagcag gccatgccgc
     1681 gtctacctga agaggtgaag cgtcaagggg ttaaagtcga aaaacaaagc cctaacatgc
     1741 tgatggtggt caacctagtt tcacctaatg aaacttttga ttctctgttt attactaact
     1801 atgctggctt aaacgttaaa gacgcactgg cccgtcagta tggtgtgtct aaggtgcaag
     1861 tcattggtgc actggattac gctatgcgta tttggctcga tccagataag atggcaagtc
     1921 ttggggtaac agcaacggat gtaattgctg cgctgcaaga acaaaatatt caagtggctg
     1981 ctggccgaat tggcgccgca ccagtcgatc cagagcaaca atttcagtac acattgcaga
     2041 ccaaaggtcg ccttaaagat cctaaagagt tttatgatgt gatgatccgg gctaataatg
     2101 atggctctaa agtcgttgtt ggcgatgtcg cacgagttga gcttggctcc caaacctatg
     2161 atgctcaagg taagctaaat aacaaacctt cggcgattat cgctatctat cagtcacccg
     2221 atgcgaatgc attagaagtc ggtaaagcca ttaaggccga aatggaaaac ctgtctgagc
     2281 gttttccaaa cgatctagaa tatgaagttc tatacgatac aactgagttt gttgaaacct
     2341 caattaaaga ggtggtgcaa actctgttta tctctatttc actggtggtc ttggttgtat
     2401 ttattttctt acaggacgtg cgttcaacat tagtgcctgc gattgctatt cctgtttcgc
     2461 ttatcggtac atttgccttc ttgcttgctt ttgatatgag catcaatacc gtctctctgt
     2521 ttgcactgat cctcgcaatt ggtatcgtgg tggacgatgc gattgtagtg gtggagaacg
     2581 ttacacgtct gatgcaagat gaaggattat cgccaaaaga ggcgacctct aaggcgatga
     2641 aagaggtcac tgggccgatt attgcgacga ctttggtatt gcttgcggta tttgcaccaa
     2701 cggcggtcat gccggggatc acagggcaga tgtatgctca gttttctgtg accatctgta
     2761 tttctgtact gatctcttca attaacgcac taaccttaag cccagcgctt tgtgcatcat
     2821 tactacgccc gcctaagaca cacaccaagg gttttcatgc agtctttaat aagtactttg
     2881 aacgatttac tggcaagtat atgaagctag tgtcgttgct gacacgtaag ttagctatcg
     2941 tcggtgttgt gtatatttgt ctaattgttg tcactggtgg ggttgccaaa atcttaccgt
     3001 cgggctttgt gccgatggaa gacaagaaag cctttatggt ggatattcag ctacccgatg
     3061 gcgcatcact taaccgtacc gaagacgtga tgcgagagct ggttgaacta acacttgccg
     3121 aacctggtgt ggagaatgtg attcatgcca gtggctttag tattttaacc ggttcagtat
     3181 catcaaatgg tggtttgatg attgttactc tgtcgacctg gagtgaacgt gaatctcccg
     3241 acatggttga gtcggcgatt gtggctaagt tgcaagctaa atatgcggcc aatcctgcag
     3301 tgaaggcgat ggcattctca ctgccgccaa ttccaggggt aggtagtgtt ggtggctttg
     3361 agtttgtatt gcaagacact caaggccgta caccacaaga gttggcttct gtgatgcgcg
     3421 ccttgattat gaaggccaat gaacaaccag aaattgccat ggcctttagt aacttccgcg
     3481 ccgatgtgcc gcaaatgttt gtcgatgtcg acagggataa agctaaagca cttgggatct
     3541 cgttaaatga gatcttctcg accatgcaaa ctatgcttgg ctctatgtac gtcaatgatt
     3601 ttaaccgttt tggtaaggta tttagggtta tcttgcaggc ggaatctgag tatcgtaatt
     3661 ccgacagaga tatctcgcgc ttctacgtcc gctctaacac cggtgagatg gtgccattaa
     3721 gtactttggt gacagtgacg ccaattttgg ggcctgacgt gatgaataac tacaacatgt
     3781 ttagttccac aactatcaat ggcttccccg ctcccggctt tagttcgggt gatgcaatta
     3841 ctgcgatgga gcgtgctgcc aatgaatcac ttccggcagg atataccttc gagtggacag
     3901 ggcaaaccta tcaagagatc aaagcgggta atctagcgcc gcttattttc tcgttggcat
     3961 tagtgtttac ttacctgttc ttagtggcgc agtacgagag ttggacgatt ccatttgccg
     4021 ttattctcgc agtacctatt gcggtactgg gggcatttct caacatcttg ctcgttgggt
     4081 cggatttaaa cctctatgcc cagattggtc tggtgctgct tatcggcctc gcctgtaaga
     4141 atgccatctt gattgttgag tttgctaaac aattgcacga agagggtaag agtatccttg
     4201 acgctgcgca gacggcggca aggctgcgtt ttcgtgcggt gctgatgacg gctttttctt
     4261 tcctattggg ggtgttgcct ttagttatcg ctacaggcgc gggggcgggg agtcgccgtg
     4321 cccttggtta ctcggtgttt ggcggtatgt tagcggccac tatcgtaggt accctgctgg
     4381 taccagtgtt ttacgtaatc atgcaaaaaa tgcgtgaaaa ggcgaaaggc ttgcctaaag
     4441 agtccgagca acctcaggag caagagccga aagaagcgag tcaccatcat caccatcacc
     4501 actgaggatc caaactcgag taaggatctc caggcatcaa ataaaacgaa aggctcagtc
     4561 gaaagactgg gcctttcgtt ttatctgttg tttgtcggtg aacgctctct actagagtca
     4621 cactggctca ccttcgggtg ggcctttctg cgtttatacc tagggatata ttccgcttcc
     4681 tcgctcactg actcgctacg ctcggtcgtt cgactgcggc gagcggaaat ggcttacgaa
     4741 cggggcggag atttcctgga agatgccagg aagatactta acagggaagt gagagggccg
     4801 cggcaaagcc gtttttccat aggctccgcc cccctgacaa gcatcacgaa atctgacgct
     4861 caaatcagtg gtggcgaaac ccgacaggac tataaagata ccaggcgttt ccccctggcg
     4921 gctccctcgt gcgctctcct gttcctgcct ttcggtttac cggtgtcatt ccgctgttat
     4981 ggccgcgttt gtctcattcc acgcctgaca ctcagttccg ggtaggcagt tcgctccaag
     5041 ctggactgta tgcacgaacc ccccgttcag tccgaccgct gcgccttatc cggtaactat
     5101 cgtcttgagt ccaacccgga aagacatgca aaagcaccac tggcagcagc cactggtaat
     5161 tgatttagag gagttagtct tgaagtcatg cgccggttaa ggctaaactg aaaggacaag
     5221 ttttggtgac tgcgctcctc caagccagtt acctcggttc aaagagttgg tagctcagag
     5281 aaccttcgaa aaaccgccct gcaaggcggt tttttcgttt tcagagcaag agattacgcg
     5341 cagaccaaaa cgatctcaag aagatcatct tattaatcag ataaaatatt tctagatttc
     5401 agtgcaattt atctcttcaa atgtagcacc tgaagtcagc cccatacgat ataagttgtt
     5461 actagtgctt ggattctcac caataaaaaa cgcccggcgg caaccgagcg ttctgaacaa
     5521 atccagatgg agttctgagg tcattactgg atctatcaac aggagtccaa gcgagctctc
     5581 gaaccccaga gtcccgctca gaagaactcg tcaagaaggc gatagaaggc gatgcgctgc
     5641 gaatcgggag cggcgatacc gtaaagcacg aggaagcggt cagcccattc gccgccaagc
     5701 tcttcagcaa tatcacgggt agccaacgct atgtcctgat agcggtccgc cacacccagc
     5761 cggccacagt cgatgaatcc agaaaagcgg ccattttcca ccatgatatt cggcaagcag
     5821 gcatcgccat gggtcacgac gagatcctcg ccgtcgggca tgcgcgcctt gagcctggcg
     5881 aacagttcgg ctggcgcgag cccctgatgc tcttcgtcca gatcatcctg atcgacaaga
     5941 ccggcttcca tccgagtacg tgctcgctcg atgcgatgtt tcgcttggtg gtcgaatggg
     6001 caggtagccg gatcaagcgt atgcagccgc cgcattgcat cagccatgat ggatactttc
     6061 tcggcaggag caaggtgaga tgacaggaga tcctgccccg gcacttcgcc caatagcagc
     6121 cagtcccttc ccgcttcagt gacaacgtcg agcacagctg cgcaaggaac gcccgtcgtg
     6181 gccagccacg atagccgcgc tgcctcgtcc tgcagttcat tcagggcacc ggacaggtcg
     6241 gtcttgacaa aaagaaccgg gcgcccctgc gctgacagcc ggaacacggc ggcatcagag
     6301 cagccgattg tctgttgtgc ccagtcatag ccgaatagcc tctccaccca agcggccgga
     6361 gaacctgcgt gcaatccatc ttgttcaatc atgcgaaacg atcctcatcc tgtctcttga
     6421 tcagatcatg atcccctgcg ccatcagatc cttggcggca agaaagccat ccagtttact
     6481 ttgcagggct tcccaacctt accagagggc gccccagctg gcaattccga cgtcggtgcc
     6541 taatgagtga gctaacttac attaattgcg ttgcgctcac tgcccgcttt ccagtcggga
     6601 aacctgtcgt gccagctgca ttaatgaatc ggccaacgcg cggggagagg cggtttgcgt
     6661 attgggcgcc agggtggttt ttcttttcac cagtgagacg ggcaacagct gattgccctt
     6721 caccgcctgg ccctgagaga gttgcagcaa gcggtccacg ctggtttgcc ccagcaggcg
     6781 aaaatcctgt ttgatggtgg ttaacggcgg gatataacat gagctgtctt cggtatcgtc
     6841 gtatcccact accgagatgt ccgcaccaac gcgcagcccg gactcggtaa tggcgcgcat
     6901 tgcgcccagc gccatctgat cgttggcaac cagcatcgca gtgggaacga tgccctcatt
     6961 cagcatttgc atggtttgtt gaaaaccgga catggcactc cagtcgcctt cccgttccgc
     7021 tatcggctga atttgattgc gagtgagata tttatgccag ccagccagac gcagacgcgc
     7081 cgagacagaa cttaatgggc ccgctaacag cgcgatttgc tggtgaccca atgcgaccag
     7141 atgctccacg cccagtcgcg taccgtcttc atgggagaaa ataatactgt tgatgggtgt
     7201 ctggtcagag acatcaagaa ataacgccgg aacattagtg caggcagctt ccacagcaat
     7261 ggcatcctgg tcatccagcg gatagttaat gatcagccca ctgacgcgtt gcgcgagaag
     7321 attgtgcacc gccgctttac aggcttcgac gccgcttcgt tctaccatcg acaccaccac
     7381 gctggcaccc agttgatcgg cgcgagattt aatcgccgcg acaatttgcg acggcgcgtg
     7441 cagggccaga ctggaggtgg caacgccaat cagcaacgac tgtttgcccg ccagttgttg
     7501 tgccacgcgg ttgggaatgt aattcagctc cgccatcgcc gcttccactt tttcccgcgt
     7561 tttcgcagaa acgtggctgg cctggttcac cacgcgggaa acggtctgat aagagacacc
     7621 ggcatactct gcgacatcgt ataacgttac tggtttcaca ttcaccaccc tgaattgact
     7681 ctcttccggg cgctatcatg ccataccgcg aaaggttttg cgccattcga tggtgtccgg
     7741 gatctcgacg ctctccctta tgcgactcct gcattaggaa gcagcccagt agtaggttga
     7801 ggccgttgag caccgccgcc gcaaggaatg gtgcatgcaa ggagatggcg cccaacagtc
     7861 ccccggccac ggggcctgcc accataccca cgccgaaaca agcgctcatg agcccgaagt
     7921 ggcgagcccg atcttcccca tcggtgatgt cggcgatata ggcgccagca accgcacctg
     7981 tggcgccggt gatgccggcc acgatgcgtc cggcgtagag gatcgagatc gtttaggcac
     8041 cccaggcttt acactttatg cttccggctc gtataatgtg tggaattgtg agcggataac
     8101 aatttcagaa ttcaaaagat cttttaagaa ggagatatac at
//
